Addgene plasmid #243935: pUPD3_PARTPRM_J23105
Purpose: GoldenBraid2.0 Constitutive promoter, lacking ribosome binding site.
Depositing lab: Christophe Herman. Depositing organization: Baylor College of Medicine. Publication: GoldenBraid2.0 E. coli: a comprehensive and characterized toolkit for enterics. Cooke MB, Welch KT, Ramirez LD, Wen AX, Marciano DC, Herman C. Synth Biol (Oxf). 2025 Aug 14;10(1):ysaf015. doi: 10.1093/synbio/ysaf015. eCollection 2025. PubMed 40927394.
Backbone
  Vector backbone: pUPD3
  Vector type: Bacterial Expression
Growth in bacteria
  Bacterial resistance: Chloramphenicol, 25 μg/mL
  Growth temperature: 37°C
  Growth strain: DH5alpha
  Copy number: High Copy
Gene/Insert
  Gene/Insert name: J23105
  Species: Synthetic
  Insert size (bp): 36
  Cloning method: Golden Gate
Terms and licenses: Academic/Nonprofit Terms; Industry Terms: Not Available to Industry
How to cite: pUPD3_PARTPRM_J23105 was a gift from Christophe Herman (Addgene plasmid # 243935 ; http://n2t.net/addgene:243935 ; RRID:Addgene_243935)
