[The description below was written by a language model from this plasmid's Addgene catalogue record and pLannotate feature annotations shown in this document.]
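Description:
pUPD3_PARTPRM_J23105 is a level-0 part plasmid from a GoldenBraid2.0 toolkit adapted for E. coli and related enteric bacteria. It is built on the pUPD3 universal part domesticator backbone, a small (about 2.4 kb) high-copy vector that replicates from a ColE1/pUC-type origin and is selected with chloramphenicol through a cat gene driven by its native promoter. The backbone also carries an f1 phage origin, which can support single-stranded DNA production. A short remnant of lacZα is present, consistent with the blue/white screening cassette that is displaced when a part is inserted. T7 and SP6 phage promoters lie on either side of the cloning region.

The payload is a 36 bp synthetic insert, J23105, a constitutive bacterial promoter from the Registry of Standard Biological Parts J23100-series family. The automated annotation labels this region as a fragment of the J23119 promoter. This most likely reflects sequence similarity, since the members of this family are variants of the J23119 consensus promoter, rather than a different insert. The part is supplied as a promoter only, without a ribosome binding site, so translation initiation signals must come from a separate part. A short tet promoter fragment is also annotated in the backbone and appears to be a partial match rather than a functional element.

The plasmid is not meant to express anything itself. It stores a standardized promoter module that can be released and combined by Golden Gate (type IIS) assembly with separate RBS, coding sequence and terminator parts to build transcriptional units. The record does not state the promoter's strength.
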