Features (pLannotate 1.2.2; 9 found; start..end, strand, type, name):
     18..36      +  promoter       J23119(SpeI) promoter (fragment): bacterial promoter (Registry of Standard Biological Parts BBa J23119) modified to end with an SpeI site
     88..106     -  promoter       SP6 promoter: promoter for bacteriophage SP6 RNA polymerase
    253..841     -  rep_origin     ori: high-copy-number ColE1/pMB1/pBR322/pUC origin of replication
    956..1058    +  promoter       cat promoter: promoter of the E. coli cat gene encoding chloramphenicol acetyltransferase
   1059..1715    +  CDS            cat: CAT_ECOLX - Experimental evidence at protein level: Swiss-Prot protein existence level 1. This enzyme is an effector of chloramphenicol resistance in bacteria. From Escherichia coli. This protein is used as a marker in many commonly used cloning vectors, such as pACYC184.
   1803..1820    -  promoter       tet promoter (fragment): E. coli promoter for tetracycline efflux protein gene
   1831..2286    +  rep_origin     f1 ori (sequence partly withheld): f1 bacteriophage origin of replication; arrow indicates direction of (+) strand synthesis
   2305..2326    -  CDS            lacZα (fragment): LacZα fragment of β-galactosidase; lacZ fragment
   2329..2347    +  promoter       T7 promoter: promoter for bacteriophage T7 RNA polymerase
>Addgene plasmid #243935 | pUPD3_PARTPRM_J23105 | addgene full sequence | sequence record 487743 | Addgene NGS Result
GGTCTCGGGAGTTTACGGCTAGCTCAGTCCTAGGTACTATGCTAGCTCAAACGAGACCACTCATCGCCCA
ATCACTAGTGAATTCGTTCTATAGTGTCACCTAAATACCATAGAGCCGTTGGTCATAGCTGTTTCCTGTC
CAGGCATCATGACACGGTTATCCACAGAATCAGGGGATAACGCAGGAAAGAACATGTGAGCAAAAGGCCA
GCAAAAGGCCAGGAACCGTAAAAAGGCCGCGTTGCTGGCGTTTTTCCATAGGCTCCGCCCCCCTGACGAG
CATCACAAAAATCGACGCTCAAGTCAGAGGTGGCGAAACCCGACAGGACTATAAAGATACCAGGCGTTTC
CCCCTGGAAGCTCCCTCGTGCGCTCTCCTGTTCCGACCCTGCCGCTTACCGGATACCTGTCCGCCTTTCT
CCCTTCGGGAAGCGTGGCGCTTTCTCATAGCTCACGCTGTAGGTATCTCAGTTCGGTGTAGGTCGTTCGC
TCCAAGCTGGGCTGTGTGCACGAACCCCCCGTTCAGCCCGACCGCTGCGCCTTATCCGGTAACTATCGTC
TTGAGTCCAACCCGGTAAGACACGACTTATCGCCACTGGCAGCAGCCACTGGTAACAGGATTAGCAGAGC
GAGGTATGTAGGCGGTGCTACAGAGTTCTTGAAGTGGTGGCCTAACTACGGCTACACTAGAAGAACAGTA
TTTGGTATCTGCGCTCTGCTGAAGCCAGTTACCTTCGGAAAAAGAGTTGGTAGCTCTTGATCCGGCAAAC
AAACCACCGCTGGTAGCGGTGGTTTTTTTGTTTGCAAGCAGCAGATTACGCGCAGAAAAAAAGGATCTCA
AGAAGATCCTTTGATCTTTTCTACGGGGTCTGACGCTCAGTGGAACGAAAACTCACGTTAAGGGATTTTG
GTCATGAGATTATCAAAAAGGATCTTCACCTAGATCCTTTTGTGATGATCGGCACGTAAGAGGTTCCAAC
TTTCACCATAATGAAATAAGATCACTACCGGGCGTATTTTTTGAGTTATCGAGATTTTCAGGAGCTAAGG
AAGCTAAAATGGAGAAAAAAATCACTGGATATACCACCGTTGATATATCCCAATGGCATCGTAAAGAACA
TTTTGAGGCATTTCAGTCAGTTGCTCAATGTACCTATAACCAGACCGTTCAGCTGGATATTACGGCCTTT
TTAAAGACCGTAAAGAAAAATAAGCACAAGTTTTATCCGGCCTTTATTCACATTCTTGCCCGCCTGATGA
ATGCTCATCCGGAATTCCGTATGGCAATGAAAGACGGTGAGCTGGTGATATGGGATAGTGTTCACCCTTG
TTACACCGTTTTCCATGAGCAAACTGAAACGTTTTCATCGCTCTGGAGTGAATACCACGACGATTTCCGG
CAGTTTCTACACATATATTCGCAAGATGTGGCGTGTTACGGTGAAAACCTGGCCTATTTCCCTAAAGGGT
TTATTGAGAATATGTTTTTCGTGTCAGCCAATCCCTGGGTGAGTTTCACCAGTTTTGATTTAAACGTGGC
CAATATGGACAACTTCTTCGCCCCCGTTTTCACCATGGGCAAATATTATACGCAAGGCGACAAGGTGCTG
ATGCCGCTGGCGATTCAGGTTCATCATGCCGTTTGTGATGGCTTCCATGTCGGCAGAATGCTTAATGAAT
TACAACAGTACTGCGATGAGTGGCAGGGCGGGGCGTAATTTTTTTAAGGCAGTTATTGGTGCCCTTAAAC
GCCTGGTTGCTACGCCTGAATAAGTGATAATAAGCGGATGAATGGCAGAAATTCGATGATAAGCTGTCAA
ACATGATGT
[125 nt withheld, positions 1830-1954]
C
[91 nt withheld, positions 1956-2046]
AGGGTGATGGTTCACGTAGTGGGCCAGCGCCCTGATAGACGGTTTTTCGCCCTTTGACGTTGGAGTCCAC
GTTCTTT
[37 nt withheld, positions 2124-2160]
ACCCTATCTCGGTCTATTCTTTTGATTTATAAGGGATTTTGCCGATTTCGGCCTATTGGTTAAAAAATGA
GCTGATTTAACAAAAATTTAACGCGAATTTTAACAAAATATTAACGCTTACAATTTTAACATTGTAGAAA
CGCATGTAAAACGACGGCCAGTGAATTGTAATACGACTCACTATAGGGTGAATTCCGCTTAGGACCTTAG
ATATTGATCTCAA
